Addgene plasmid #173255: RVD-AC8
Purpose: One-step assembly of custom RVD arrays to construct DdCBE, TALE, etc.
Depositing lab: Bin Shen. Depositing organization: Nanjing Medical University. Publication: Precision modeling of mitochondrial diseases in zebrafish via DdCBE-mediated mtDNA base editing. Guo J, Zhang X, Chen X, Sun H, Dai Y, Wang J, Qian X, Tan L, Lou X, Shen B. Cell Discov. 2021 Sep 3;7(1):78. doi: 10.1038/s41421-021-00307-9. PubMed 34480028.
Backbone
  Vector backbone: TetR T vector
  Vector type: Unspecified
Growth in bacteria
  Bacterial resistance: Tetracycline, 10 μg/mL
  Growth temperature: 37°C
  Growth strain: DH5alpha
  Copy number: High Copy
Gene/Insert
  Gene/Insert name: NI-HD dimer RVD at Position8
  Species: Synthetic
  Mutation: no
  Cloning method: Restriction Enzyme; 5′ cloning site Unknown (unknown if destroyed)
Terms and licenses: Academic/Nonprofit Terms; Industry Terms: Not Available to Industry
Depositor comments: RVD is inserted into TA site of TetR T vector
How to cite: RVD-AC8 was a gift from Bin Shen (Addgene plasmid # 173255 ; http://n2t.net/addgene:173255 ; RRID:Addgene_173255)
