[The description below was written by a language model from this plasmid's Addgene catalogue record and pLannotate feature annotations shown in this document.]
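Description:
RVD-AC8 is a small (about 2.6 kb) bacterial module plasmid from a library used for one-step assembly of custom TALE repeat arrays, such as those that form the DNA-binding domains of DdCBE mitochondrial base editors or other TALE fusions. It is built on a "TetR T vector", a TA-cloning backbone. The synthetic insert, placed at the TA site, is a two-repeat unit carrying the repeat-variable diresidues NI and HD. Under the standard TALE code these recognise A and C respectively, which matches the "AC" in the name. The "8" indicates that this dimer is designed to occupy position 8 in the ordered array. The record lists restriction enzyme cloning as the method but does not state the sites or enzymes used to release or join the module.

The annotated sequence shows a high-copy ColE1/pUC-type origin for propagation in E. coli and a tetracycline efflux gene (TcR) driven by its tet promoter, consistent with the listed tetracycline selection. A T7 promoter is also present, along with short remnants of a kanamycin resistance gene and an RSF origin; these fragments are probably vestiges of the backbone's construction and are unlikely to be functional. The automated annotation does not label the RVD dimer itself, so its exact location and flanking assembly junctions cannot be read from the feature table. No eukaryotic expression elements are annotated. This fits its role as a storage and donor plasmid: the repeat module is meant to be combined with modules for other positions and moved into a separate destination vector, which the record does not describe.
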