Features (pLannotate 1.2.2; 6 found; start..end, strand, type, name):
     48..636     -  rep_origin     ori: high-copy-number ColE1/pMB1/pBR322/pUC origin of replication
   1062..1080    +  promoter       T7 promoter: promoter for bacteriophage T7 RNA polymerase
   1083..1157    -  CDS            KanR (fragment): aminoglycoside phosphotransferase; aphA-3; confers resistance to kanamycin
   1255..2445    -  CDS            TcR: tetracycline efflux protein; tet; confers resistance to tetracycline
   2493..2521    -  promoter       tet promoter: E. coli promoter for tetracycline efflux protein gene
   2537..2576    +  rep_origin     RSF ori (fragment): Plasmids containing the RSF 1030 origin of replication can be propagated in E. coli cells that contain additional plasmids with compatible origins.
>Addgene plasmid #173255 | RVD-AC8 | addgene full sequence | sequence record 353042 | Addgene NGS Result
GGCCAGCAAAAGGCCAGGAACCGTAAAAAGGCCGCGTTGCTGGCGTTTTTCCATAGGCTCCGCCCCCCTG
ACGAGCATCACAAAAATCGACGCTCAAGTCAGAGGTGGCGAAACCCGACAGGACTATAAAGATACCAGGC
GTTTCCCCCTGGAAGCTCCCTCGTGCGCTCTCCTGTTCCGACCCTGCCGCTTACCGGATACCTGTCCGCC
TTTCTCCCTTCGGGAAGCGTGGCGCTTTCTCATAGCTCACGCTGTAGGTATCTCAGTTCGGTGTAGGTCG
TTCGCTCCAAGCTGGGCTGTGTGCACGAACCCCCCGTTCAGCCCGACCGCTGCGCCTTATCCGGTAACTA
TCGTCTTGAGTCCAACCCGGTAAGACACGACTTATCGCCACTGGCAGCAGCCACTGGTAACAGGATTAGC
AGAGCGAGGTATGTAGGCGGTGCTACAGAGTTCTTGAAGTGGTGGCCTAACTACGGCTACACTAGAAGAA
CAGTATTTGGTATCTGCGCTCTGCTGAAGCCAGTTACCTTCGGAAAAAGAGTTGGTAGCTCTTGATCCGG
CAAACAAACCACCGCTGGTAGCGGTGGTTTTTTTGTTTGCAAGCAGCAGATTACGCGCAGAAAAAAAGGA
TCTCAAGAAGATCCTTTGATCTTTTCTACGGGGTCTGACGCTCAGTGGAACGACGCGTAACTCACGTTAA
GGGATTTTGGTCATGGGTGGCTCGACCAGATATGGTCTCAGGAAGCAATCGCTACAACTTGCGCTGGGGT
TAGTCCGTGGGCTTGACAGAGAACTGGTAGAAGGCGTTGGACGGTTTCAAGAGCCTGTTTGCCACCGTCA
TGACTAGCAATCGCTACAACTTGATCTGGGGTGAGTCCGTGGGCTTGACAGAGAACTGGAAGGAGGCGCT
GAACCGTCTCAAGAGCCTGTTTGCCACCAATATTACTTCGAGACCAGCTTTGGTCTAGAGGAGGCATGAT
GATATATTTTTATCTTGTGCAATGTAACATCAGAGATTTTGAGACACGGGCCAGAGCTGCCAGGAAACAG
CTATGACCATGTAATACGACTCACTATAGGGGATATTTTATTTTCTCCCAATCAGGCTTGATCCCCAGTA
AGTCAAAAAATAGCTCGACATACTGTTCTTCCCCGATCAAGGGTTGGTTTGCGCATTCACAGTTCTCCGC
AAGAATTGATTGGCTCCAATTCTTGGAGTGGTGAATCCGTTAGCGAGGTGCCGCCGGCTTCCATTCAGGT
CGAGGTGGCCCGGCTCCATGCACCGCGACGCAACGCGGGGAGGCAGACAAGGTATAGGGCGGCGCCTACA
ATCCATGCCAACCCGTTCCATGTGCTCGCCGAGGCGGCATAAATCGCCGTGACGATCAGCGGTCCAATGA
TCGAAGTTAGGCTGGTAAGAGCCGCGAGCGATCCTTGAAGCTGTCCCTGATGGTCGTCATCTACCTGCCT
GGACAGCATGGCCTGCAACGCGGGCATCCCGATGCCGCCGGAAGCGAGAAGAATCATAATGGGGAAGGCC
ATCCAGCCTCGCGTCGCGAACGCCAGCAAGACGTAGCCCAGCGCGTCGGCCGCCATGCCGGCGATAATGG
CCTGCTTCTCGCCGAAACGTTTGGTGGCGGGACCAGTGACGAAGGCTTGAGCGAGGGCGTGCAAGATTCC
GAATACCGCAAGCGACAGGCCGATCATCGTCGCGCTCCAGCGAAAGCGGTCCTCGCCGAAAATGACCCAG
AGCGCTGCCGGCACCTGTCCTACGAGTTGCATGATAAAGAAGACAGTCATAAGTGCGGCGACGATAGTCA
TGCCCCGCGCCCACCGGAAGGAGCTGACTGGGTTGAAGGCTCTCAAGGGCATGGGTCGGCGCTCTCCCTT
ATGCGACTCCTGCATTAGGAAGCAGCCCAGTAGTAGGTTGAGGCCGTTGAGCACCGCCGCCGCAAGGAAT
GGTGCATGTAAGGAGATGGCGCCCAACAGTCCCCCGGCCACGGGGCCTGCCACCATACCCACGCCGAAAC
AAGCGCTCATGAGCCCGAAGTGGCGAGCCCGATCTTCCCCATCGGTGATGTCGGCGATATAGGCGCCAGC
AACCGCACCTGTGGCGCCGGTGATGCCGGCCACGATGCGTCCGGCGTAGAGAATCCACAGGACGGGTGTG
GTCGCCATGATCGCGTAGTCGATAGTGGCTCCAAGTAGCGAAGCGAGCAGGACTGGGCGGCGGCCAAAGC
GGTCGGACAGTGCTCCGAGAACGGGTGCGCATAGAAATTGCATCAACGCATATAGCGCTAGCAGCACGCC
ATAGTGACTGGCGATGCTGTCGGAATGGACGATATCCCGCAAGAGGCCCGGCAGTACCGGCATAACCAAG
CCTATGCCTACAGCATCCAGGGTGACGGTGCCGAGGATGACGATGAGCGCATTGTTAGATTTCATACACG
GTGCCTGACTGCGTTAGCAATTTAACTGTGATAAACTACCGCATTAAAGCTAATCGATGATAAGCTGTCA
AACATGAGAATTAATTCATGTTCTTTCCTGCGTTATCCCCTGATTCTGTGGATAACGCAGGAAAGAACAT
GTGAGCAAAA
