>Addgene plasmid #173255 | RVD-AC8 | depositor partial sequence | sequence record 336210 | RVD flanked by two Bsa I sites
GGTCTCGAAGTAATATTGGTGGCAAACAGGCTCTTGAGACGGTTCAGCGCCTCCTTCCAGTTCTCTGTCA
AGCCCACGGACTCACCCCAGATCAAGTTGTAGCGATTGCTAGTCATGACGGTGGCAAACAGGCTCTTGAA
ACCGTCCAACGCCTTCTACCAGTTCTCTGTCAAGCCCACGGACTAACCCCAGCGCAAGTTGTAGCGATTG
CTTCCTGAGACC
